>Addgene plasmid #13587 | integrin alpha9 / alpha4 pcDNA1 neo | depositor full sequence | sequence record 7706 | Author sequence
GGCGTAATCTGCTGCTTGCAAACAAAAAAACCACCGCTACCAGCGGTGGTTTGTTTGCCGGATCAAGAGC
TACCAACTCTTTTTCCGAAGGTAACTGGCTTCAGCAGAGCGCAGATACCAAATACTGTCCTTCTAGTGTA
GCCGTAGTTAGGCCACCACTTCAAGAACTCTGTAGCACCGCCTACATACCTCGCTCTGCTAATCCTGTTA
CCAGTGGCTGCTGCCAGTGGCGATAAGTCGTGTCTTACCGGGTTGGACTCAAGACGATAGTTACCGGATA
AGGCGCAGCGGTCGGGCTGAACGGGGGGTTCGTGCACACAGCCCAGCTTGGAGCGAACGACCTACACCGA
ACTGAGATACCTACAGCGTGAGCATTGAGAAAGCGCCACGCTTCCCGAAGGGAGAAAGGCGGACAGGTAT
CCGGTAAGCGGCAGGGTCGGAACAGGAGAGCGCACGAGGGAGCTTCCAGGGGGAAACGCCTGGTATCTTT
ATAGTCCTGTCGGGTTTCGCCACCTCTGACTTGAGCGTCGATTTTTGTGATGCTCGTCAGGGGGGCGGAG
CCTATGGAAAAACGCCAGCAACGCAAGCTAGCTTCTAGCTAGAAATTGTAAACGTTAATATTTTGTTAAA
ATTCGCGTTAAATTTTTGTTAAATCAGCTCATTTTTTAACCAATAGGCCGAAATCGGCAAAATCCCTTAT
AAATCAAAAGAATAGCCCGAGATAGGGT
[37 nt withheld, positions 729-765]
AAAGAACGTGGACTCCAACGTCAAAGGGCGAAAAACCGTCTATCAGGGCGATGGCC
[115 nt withheld, positions 822-936]
G
[144 nt withheld, positions 938-1081]
ACCGTATAACGTGCTTTCCTCGTTG
[64 nt withheld, positions 1107-1170]
CTGGATTACCGCGGTCTTTCTCAACGTAACACTTTACAGCGGCGCGTCATTTGATATGATGCGCCCCGCT
TCCCGATAAGGGAGCAGGCCAGTAAAAGCATTACCCGTGGTGGGGTTCCCGAGCGGCCAAAGGGAGCAGA
CTCTAAATCTGCCGTCATCGACTTCGAAGGTTCGAATCCTTCCCCCACCACCATCACTTTCAAAAGTCCG
AAAGAATCTGCTCCCTGCTTGTGTGTTGGAGGTCGCTGAGTAGTGCGCGAGTAAAATTTAAGCTACAACA
AGGCAAGGCTTGACCGACAATTGCATGAAGAATCTGCTTAGGGTTAGGCGTTTTGCGCTGCTTCGCGATG
TACGGGCCAGATATACGCGTTGACATTGATTATTGACTAGTTATTAATAGTAATCAATTACGGGGTCATT
AGTTCATAGCCCATATATGGAGTTCCGCGTTACATAACTTACGGTAAATGGCCCGCCTGGCTGACCGCCC
AACGACCCCCGCCCATTGACGTCAATAATGACGTATGTTCCCATAGTAACGCCAATAGGGACTTTCCATT
GACGTCAATGGGTGGACTATTTACGGTAAACTGCCCACTTGGCAGTACATCAAGTGTATCATATGCCAAG
TACGCCCCCTATTGACGTCAATGACGGTAAATGGCCCGCCTGGCATTATGCCCAGTACATGACCTTATGG
GACTTTCCTACTTGGCAGTACATCTACGTATTAGTCATCGCTATTACCATGGTGATGCGGTTTTGGCAGT
ACATCAATGGGCGTGGATAGCGGTTTGACTCACGGGGATTTCCAAGTCTCCACCCCATTGACGTCAATGG
GAGTTTGTTTTGGCACCAAAATCAACGGGACTTTCCAAAATGTCGTAACAACTCCGCCCCATTGACGCAA
ATGGGCGGTAGGCGTGTACGGTGGGAGGTCTATATAAGCAGAGCTCTCTGGCTAACTAGAGAACCCACTG
CTTACTGGCTTATCGAAATTAATACGACTCACTATAGGGAGACCCAAGCTTAGAGCGGGCGCTATGGGGA
GCCGGACGCCAGAGTCCCCTCTCCATGCCGTGCAGCTGCGCTGGGGCCCCCGGCGCCGACCCCCGCTGCT
GCCGCTGCTATTGCTGCTCGTGCCGCCGCCACCGCGGGTCGGGGGCTACAACCTGGATCCGCAGCGCCCC
GTGCACTTCCAAGGCCCCGCTGACTCGTTCTTCGGCTACGCAGTTCTGGAGCATTTCCACGACAACACGC
GCTGGGTCCTTGTGGGCGCACCAAAGGCAGATTCCAAATACAGCCCTTCAGTGAAGTCTCCTGGGGCTGT
GTTTAAGTGCCGTGTTCACACCAACCCTGACCGGAGATGCACCGAACTGGACATGGCTCGAGGGAAGAAT
CGGGGCACGTCCTGCGGAAAGACCTGCCGGGAAGACCGCGATGATGAGTGGATGGGGGTGAGCCTGGCCC
GACAGCCCAAGGCTGATGGCCGTGTGTTGGCCTGTGCTCATCGCTGGAAGAACATCTACTATGAAGCCGA
CCACATCCTACCCCATGGCTTCTGCTACATCATCCCCTCCAACCTCCAGGCCAAAGGCAGGACGCTGATC
CCTTGCTATGAAGAGTATAAGAAGAAGTACGGAGAGGAACACGGCTCCTGCCAGGCTGGGATAGCGGGCT
TCTTCACCGAGGAGCTGGTGGTGATGGGTGCTCCAGGGTCATTTTATTGGGCTGGAACCATCAAAGTGCT
GAACCTTACGGACAACACCTATTTAAAACTGAACGACGAAGTGATCATGAACAGGCGGTACACCTACCTG
GGCTACGCAGTGACCGCTGGCCACTTCTCTCACCCGTCCACCATTGATGTGGTAGGAGGTGCCCCACAGG
ACAAAGGCATCGGCAAGGTTTATATTTTCAGAGCTGACCGAAGATCAGGCACCTTAATTAAGATCTTTCA
AGCATCAGGTAAAAAGATGGGCTCTTACTTCGGCTCCTCCTTGTGCGCAGTTGACCTGAATGGGGACGGC
CTCTCTGACCTGCTGGTGGGGGCCCCCATGTTTTCTGAGATCAGGGATGAGGGACAGGTCACTGTCTACA
TCAACAGAGGAAATGGAGCCCTCGAGGAGCAGCTGGCTCTGACTGGGGATGGTGCCTACAATGCCCACTT
TGGAGAGAGCATTGCCAGCCTGGACGATCTGGACAATGATGGGTTCCCAGATGTGGCCATTGGTGCACCC
AAGGAGGATGACTTCGCAGGGGCGGTCTATATCTATCATGGTGATGCCGGTGGGATAGTCCCTCAGTACT
CAATGAAACTGTCTGGGCAGAAGATAAATCCAGTGCTCCGGATGTTTGGTCAGTCCATATCGGGAGGCAT
TGATATGGATGGAAATGGCTATCCTGATGTCACTGTTGGAGCCTTCATGTCCGACAGCGTGGTTCTTCTC
AGAGCAAGGCCTGTCATTACGGTGGATGTCTCCATCTTCCTCCCGGGCTCCATCAACATCACAGCGCCTC
AGTGTCACGACGGACAGCAGCCTGTGAACTGCCTGAACGTCACCACCTGCTTCAGCTTCCATGGCAAACA
CGTTCCAGAAGAGATTGGCCTGAATTATGTTCTGATGGCTGACGTGGCCAAAAAGGAGAAGGGCCAGATG
CCCAGGGTCTACTTTGTGCTGCTGGGAGAGACCATGGGTCAGGTCACAGAGAAGCTGCAGCTGACTTACA
TGGAGGAGACGTGTCGTCACTATGTGGCCCATGTGAAGCGGAGGGTGCAGGACGTCATCAGCCCGATCGT
GTTTGAAGCAGCCTACAGCCTCAGTGAGCATGTGACTGGAGAGGAGGAGAGGGAACTGCCGCCTCTGACA
CCAGTTCTCCGCTGGAAAAAGGGACAAAAGATTGCCCAAAAGAATCAGACTGTTTTTGAAAGGAATTGCC
GTTCAGAGGACTGTGCCGCAGACCTGCAGCTTCAGGGTAAACTGCTGCTCTCCAGTATGGATGAGAAAAC
CCTGTATCTAGCTTTGGGGGCTGTGAAGAACATCTCCCTAAACATCTCTATCTCCAACCTCGGAGATGAT
GCCTATGATGCCAACGTGTCCTTCAATGTTTCCCGGGAGCTCTTCTTCATCAACATGTGGCAGAAGGAGG
AGATGGGCATCTCCTGTGAGCTGCTGGAATCGGACTTCCTCAAATGCAGCGTGGGATTTCCTTTCATGAG
GTCAAAGTCAAAGTATGAATTCAGCGTGATCTTTGATACAAGCCACCTGTCTGGGGAAGAGGAAGTTCTC
AGCTTCATTGTTACTGCTCAGAGTGGCAACACGGAGCGCTCTGAATCCCTGCATGACAACACCCTCGTGC
TGATGGTGCCACTGATGCACGAGGTGGACACGTCCATCACCGGAATCATGTCTCCAACCTCCTTTGTATA
TGGCGAGTCCGTGGACGCAGCCAACTTCATTCAGCTGGATGACCTGGAGTGTCACTTTCAGCCCATCAAT
ATCACCCTTCAGGTCTACAACACTGGCCCAAGCACCCTTCCAGGGTCATCTGTCAGCATCTCTTTCCCTA
ATCGACTCTCATCTGGTGGTGCAGAGATGTTTCATGTCCAGGAAATGGTGGTGGGCCAAGAGAAGGGAAA
CTGCTCTTTCCAGAAAAACCCAACTCCCTGCATCATCCCTCAAGAACAAGAAAATATCTTCCACACAATA
TTTGCTTTTTTCACAAAGTCTGGAAGAAAAGTCTTGGACTGTGAAAAACCAGGAATTTCTTGCCTAACAG
CACACTGTAACTTTAGTGCTCTTGCTAAAGAAGAAAGTCGTACTATAGACATTTACATGCTGCTGAACAC
AGAAATACTGAAAAAGGACAGTTCGTCTGTCATCCAGTTCATGTCCCGCGCCAAGGTGAAGGTGGATCCT
GCCCTAAGGGTGGTGGAAATAGCTCATGGGAACCCAGAAGAGGTGACGGTGGTCTTCGAGGCCCTGCACA
ATCTGGAGCCCCGTGGCTACGTCGTGGGGTGGATCATCGCCATCAGTTTGTTGGTGGGAATCCTCATCTT
CCTGCTGCTGGCCGTACTAGTCTGGAAGGCTGGCTTCTTTAAAAGACAATACAAATCTATCCTACAAGAA
GAAAACAGAAGAGACAGTTGGAGTTATATCAACAGTAAAAGCAATGATGATTAATAAGGTACCGCGGCCG
CTCGAGCATGCATCTAGAGGGCCCTATTCTATAGTGTCACCTAAATGCTAGAGGATCTTTGTGAAGGAAC
CTTACTTCTGTGGTGTGACATAATTGGACAAACTACCTACAGAGATTTAAAGCTCTAAGGTAAATATAAA
ATTTTTAAGTGTATAATGTGTTAAACTACTGATTCTAATTGTTTGTGTATTTTAGATTCCAACCTATGGA
ACTGATGAATGGGAGCAGTGGTGGAATGCCTTTAATGAGGAAAACCTGTTTTGCTCAGAAGAAATGCCAT
CTAGTGATGATGAGGCTACTGCTGACTCTCAACATTCTACTCCTCCAAAAAAGAAGAGAAAGGTAGAAGA
CCCCAAGGACTTTCCTTCAGAATTGCTAAGTTTTTTGAGTCATGCTGTGTTTAGTAATAGAACTCTTGCT
TGCTTTGCTATTTACACCACAAAGGAAAAAGCTGCACTGCTATACAAGAAAATTATGGAAAAATATTTGA
TGTATAGTGCCTTGACTAGAGATCATAATCAGCCATACCACATTTGTAGAGGTTTTACTTGCTTTAAAAA
ACCTCCCACACCTCCCCCTGAACCTGAAACATAAAATGAATGCAATTGTTGTTGTTAACTTGTTTATTGC
AGCTTATAATGGTTACAAATAAAGCAATAGCATCACAAATTTCACAAATAAAGCATTTTTTTCACTGCAT
TCTAGTTGTGGTTTGTCCAAACTCATCAATGTATCTTATCATGTCTGGATCTCCCGATCCCCTATGGTGC
ACTCTCAGTACAATCTGCTCTGATGCCGCATAGTTAAGCCAGTATCTGCTCCCTGCTTGTGTGTTGGAGG
TCGCTGAGTAGTGCGCGAGCAAAATTTAAGCTACAACAAGGCAAGGCTTGACCGACAATTGCATGAAGAA
TCTGCTTAGGGTTAGGCGTTTTGCGCTGCTTCGCGATGTACGGGCCAGATATACGCGTATCTGAGGGGAC
TAGGGTGTGTTTAGGCGAAAAGCGGGGCTTCGGTTGTACGCGGTTAGGAGTCCCCTCAGGATATAGTAGT
TTCGCTTTTGCATAGGGAGGGGGAAATGTAGTCTTATGCAATACACTTGTAGTCTTGCAACATGGTAACG
ATGAGTTAGCAACATGCCTTACAAGGAGAGAAAAAGCACCGTGCATGCCGATTGGTGGAAGTAAGGTGGT
ACGATCGTGCCTTATTAGGAAGGCAACAGACAGGTCTGACATGGATTGGACGAACCACTGAATTCCGCAT
TGCAGAGATAATTGTATTTAAGTGCCTAGCTCGATACAATAAACGCCATTTGACCATTCACCACATTGGT
GTGCACCTCCTAAGCTAGCTTTGCCGCAAGCACTCAGGGCGCAAGGGCTGCTAAAGGAAGCGGAACACGT
AGAAAGCCAGTCCGCAGAAACGGTGCTGACCCCGGATGAATGTCAGCTACTGGGCTATCTGGACAAGGGA
AAACGCAAGCGCAAAGAGAAAGCAGGTAGCTTGCAGTGGGCTTACATGGCGATAGCTAGACTGGGCGGTT
TTATGGACAGCAAGCGAACCGGAATTGCCAGCTGGGGCGCCCTCTGGTAAGGTTGGGAAGCCCTGCAAAG
TAAACTGGATGGCTTTCTTGCCGCCAAGGATCTGATGGCGCAGGGGATCAAGATCTGATCAAGAGACAGG
ATGAGGATCGTTTCGCATGATTGAACAAGATGGATTGCACGCAGGTTCTCCGGCCGCTTGGGTGGAGAGG
CTATTCGGCTATGACTGGGCACAACAGACAATCGGCTGCTCTGATGCCGCCGTGTTCCGGCTGTCAGCGC
AGGGGCGCCCGGTTCTTTTTGTCAAGACCGACCTGTCCGGTGCCCTGAATGAACTGCAGGACGAGGCAGC
GCGGCTATCGTGGCTGGCCACGACGGGCGTTCCTTGCGCAGCTGTGCTCGACGTTGTCACTGAAGCGGGA
AGGGACTGGCTGCTATTGGGCGAAGTGCCGGGGCAGGATCTCCTGTCATCTCACCTTGCTCCTGCCGAGA
AAGTATCCATCATGGCTGATGCAATGCGGCGGCTGCATACGCTTGATCCGGCTACCTGCCCATTCGACCA
CCAAGCGAAACATCGCATCGAGCGAGCACGTACTCGGATGGAAGCCGGTCTTGTCGATCAGGATGATCTG
GACGAAGAGCATCAGGGGCTCGCGCCAGCCGAACTGTTCGCCAGGCTCAAGGCGCGCATGCCCGACGGCG
AGGATCTCGTCGTGACCCATGGCGATGCCTGCTTGCCGAATATCATGGTGGAAAATGGCCGCTTTTCTGG
ATTCATCGACTGTGGCCGGCTGGGTGTGGCGGACCGCTATCAGGACATAGCGTTGGCTACCCGTGATATT
GCTGAAGAGCTTGGCGGCGAATGGGCTGACCGCTTCCTCGTGCTTTACGGTATCGCCGCTCCCGATTCGC
AGCGCATCGCCTTCTATCGCCTTCTTGACGAGTTCTTCTGAGCGGGACTCTGGGGTTCGAAATGACCGAC
CAAGCGACGCCCAACCTGCCATCACGAGATTTCGATTCCACCGCCGCCTTCTATGAAAGGTTGGGCTTCG
GAATCGTTTTCCGGGACGCCGGCTGGATGATCCTCCAGCGCGGGGATCTCATGCTGGAGTTCTTCGCCCA
CCCCGGGCTCGATCCCCTCGCGAGTTGGTTCAGCTGCTGCCTGAGGCTGGACGACCTCGCGGAGTTCTAC
CGGCAGTGCAAATCCGTCGGCATCCAGGAAACCAGCAGCGGCTATCCGCGCATCCATGCCCCCGAACTGC
AGGAGTGGGGAGGCACGATGGCCGCTTTGGTCCCGGATCTTTGTGAAGGAACCTTACTTCTGTGGTGTGA
CATAATTGGACAAACTACCTACAGAGATTTAAAGCTCTAAGGTAAATATAAAATTTTTAAGTGTATAATG
TGTTAAACTACTGATTCTAATTGTTTGTGTATTTTAGATTCCAACCTATGGAACTGATGAATGGGAGCAG
TGGTGGAATGCCTTTAATGAGGAAAACCTGTTTTGCTCAGAAGAAATGCCATCTAGTGATGATGAGGCTA
CTGCTGACTCTCAACATTCTACTCCTCCAAAAAAGAAGAGAAAGGTAGAAGACCCCAAGGACTTTCCTTC
AGAATTGCTAAGTTTTTTGAGTCATGCTGTGTTTAGTAATAGAACTCTTGCTTGCTTTGCTATTTACACC
ACAAAGGAAAAAGCTGCACTGCTATACAAGAAAATTATGGAAAAATATTCTGTAACCTTTATAAGTAGGC
ATAACAGTTATAATCATAACATACTGTTTTTTCTTACTCCACACAGGCATAGAGTGTCTGCTATTAATAA
CTATGCTCAAAAATTGTGTACCTTTAGCTTTTTAATTTGTAAAGGGGTTAATAAGGAATATTTGATGTAT
AGTGCCTTGACTAGAGATCATAATCAGCCATACCACATTTGTAGAGGTTTTACTTGCTTTAAAAAACCTC
CCACACCTCCCCCTGAACCTGAAACATAAAATGAATGCAATTGTTGTTGTTAACTTGTTTATTGCAGCTT
ATAATGGTTACAAATAAAGCAATAGCATCACAAATTTCACAAATAAAGCATTTTTTTCACTGCATTCTAG
TTGTGGTTTGTCCAAACTCATCAATGTATCTTATCATGTCTGGATCGATCCCGCCATGGTATCAACGCCA
TATTTCTATTTACAGTAGGGACCTCTTCGTTGTGTAGGTACCGCTGTATTCCTAGGGAAATAGTAGAGGC
ACCTTGAACTGTCTGCATCAGCCATATAGCCCCCGCTGTTCGACTTACAAACACAGGCACAGTACTGACA
AACCCATACACCTCCTCTGAAATACCCATAGTTGCTAGGGCTGTCTCCGAACTCATTACACCCTCCAAAG
TCAGAGCTGTAATTTCGCCATCAAGGGCAGCGAGGGCTTCTCCAGATAAAATAGCTTCTGCCGAGAGTCC
CGTAAGGGTAGACACTTCAGCTAATCCCTCGATGAGGTCTACTAGAATAGTCAGTGCGGCTCCCATTTTG
AAAATTCACTTACTTGATCAGCTTCAGAAGATGGCGGAGGGCCTCCAACACAGTAATTTTCCTCCCGACT
CTTAAAATAGAAAATGTCAAGTCAGTTAAGCAGGAAGTGGACTAACTGACGCAGCTGGCCGTGCGACATC
CTCTTTTAATTAGTTGCTAGGCAACGCCCTCCAGAGGGCGTGTGGTTTTGCAAGAGGAAGCAAAAGCCTC
TCCACCCAGGCCTAGAATGTTTCCACCCAATCATTACTATGACAACAGCTGTTTTTTTTAGTATTAAGCA
GAGGCCGGGGACCCCTGGGCCCGCTTACTCTGGAGAAAAAGAAGAGAGGCATTGTAGAGGCTTCCAGAGG
CAACTTGTCAAAACAGGACTGCTTCTATTTCTGTCACACTGTCTGGCCCTGTCACAAGGTCCAGCACCTC
CATACCCCCTTTAATAAGCAGTTTGGGAACGGGTGCGGGTCTTACTCCGCCCATCCCGCCCCTAACTCCG
CCCAGTTCCGCCCATTCTCCGCCCCATGGCTGACTAATTTTTTTTATTTATGCAGAGGCCGAGGCCGCCT
CGGCCTCTGAGCTATTCCAGAAGTAGTGAGGAGGCTTTTTTGGAGGCCTAGGCTTTTGCAAAAAGCTAAT
TC
Features (pLannotate 1.2.2; 29 found; start..end, strand, type, name):
      2..570     +  rep_origin     ori: high-copy-number ColE1/pMB1/pBR322/pUC origin of replication
    603..1061    -  rep_origin     f1 ori (sequence partly withheld): f1 bacteriophage origin of replication; arrow indicates direction of (+) strand synthesis
   1049..1170    -  CDS            M13 gene IV (fragment) (sequence partly withheld): pIV; IV; phage assembly
   1204..1383    +  tRNA           supF: E. coli amber-suppressor tyrosine tRNA
   1542..1921    +  enhancer       CMV enhancer: human cytomegalovirus immediate early enhancer
   1922..2125    +  promoter       CMV promoter: human cytomegalovirus (CMV) immediate early promoter
   2121..2154    +  LTR            5' LTR (truncated) (fragment): truncated 5' long terminal repeat (LTR) from HIV-1
   2170..2188    +  promoter       T7 promoter: promoter for bacteriophage T7 RNA polymerase
   2331..5330    +  CDS            ITGA9: ITA9_HUMAN - Experimental evidence at protein level: Swiss-Prot protein existence level 1. Integrin alpha-9/beta-1 (ITGA9:ITGB1) is a receptor for VCAM1, cytotactin and osteopontin. It recognizes the sequence A-E-I-D- G-I-E-L in cytotactin. From Homo sapiens (Human).
   5398..5416    -  promoter       SP6 promoter: promoter for bacteriophage SP6 RNA polymerase
   5424..5498    +  CDS            small t antigen (fragment): SV40 (simian virus 40) small t antigen
   5500..5565    +  intron         small t intron: SV40 (simian virus 40) small t antigen intron
   5695..5715    +  CDS            SV40 NLS: nuclear localization signal of SV40 (simian virus 40) large T antigen
   5722..5856    +  CDS            LT_POVHA (fragment): Protein inferred from homology: Swiss-Prot protein existence level 3. Isoform large T antigen is a key early protein essential for both driving viral replication and inducing cellular transformation. Plays a role in viral genome replication by driving entry of quiescent cells into the cell cycle and by autoregulating the synthesis of viral early mRNA. Displays highly oncogenic activities by corrupting the host cellular checkpoint mechanisms that guard cell division and the transcription, replication, and repair of DNA. Participates in the modulation of cellular gene expression preceeding viral
   5881..5964    +  CDS            large T antigen (fragment): large T antigen from SV40 (simian virus 40)
   5987..6121    +  polyA_signal   SV40 poly(A) signal: SV40 polyadenylation signal
   6133..6185    -  misc_feature   bom (fragment): basis of mobility region from pBR322
   6316..6409    +  ncRNA          Retro dr1: Accession: RF00214 - Retrovirus direct repeat 1 (dr1)
   6445..6707    +  promoter       RSV promoter: Rous sarcoma virus enhancer/promoter
   6721..7035    +  CDS            tnpA (fragment): TN5P_ECOLX - Also known as tnp. Experimental evidence at protein level: Swiss-Prot protein existence level 1. Mediates transposition of transposon Tn5 by a 'cut and paste' mechanism. First, the monomeric transposase binds the 19 bp inverted DNA repeats flanking the transposon. Then, dimerization of the DNA- bound transposase creates a synaptic DNA complex. After nicking of the first DNA strand, excision of the transposon proceeds through a series of intermediates. The transposase then mediates the insertion of the transposon at a new site by strand transfer. The activity of the wild- type tran
   7067..7858    +  CDS            neo: KKA2_KLEPN - Also known as kan, nptII. Experimental evidence at protein level: Swiss-Prot protein existence level 1. Resistance to kanamycin, neomycin, paromomycin, ribostamycin, butirosin and gentamicin B. From Klebsiella pneumoniae.
   7882..8229    +  CDS            ble (fragment): BLE_KLEPN - Experimental evidence at protein level: Swiss-Prot protein existence level 1. Binding protein with a strong affinity to the bleomycin family of antibiotics. Binds to CL990; an antimitotic-antibiotic compound. From Klebsiella pneumoniae.
   8282..8347    +  intron         small t intron: SV40 (simian virus 40) small t antigen intron
   8477..8497    +  CDS            SV40 NLS: nuclear localization signal of SV40 (simian virus 40) large T antigen
   8816..8899    +  CDS            large T antigen (fragment): large T antigen from SV40 (simian virus 40)
   8922..9056    +  polyA_signal   SV40 poly(A) signal: SV40 polyadenylation signal
   9058..9426    -  CDS            VP2_POVMA (fragment): Experimental evidence at protein level: Swiss-Prot protein existence level 1. [Isoform VP3]: structural protein that resides within the core of the capsid surrounded by 72 VP1 pentamers. Following virus endocytosis and trafficking to the endoplasmic reticulum, VP2 and VP3 form oligomers and integrate into the endoplasmic reticulum membrane. Heterooligomer VP2-VP3 may create a viroporin for transporting the viral genome across the endoplasmic reticulum membrane to the cytoplasm. Nuclear entry of the viral DNA involves the selective exposure and importin recognition of VP2 or Vp3 nuclear localiz
   9794..9892    -  CDS            VP1_POVMP (fragment): Experimental evidence at protein level: Swiss-Prot protein existence level 1. Forms an icosahedral capsid with a T=7 symmetry and a 40 nm diameter. The capsid is composed of 72 pentamers linked to each other by disulfide bonds and associated with VP2 or VP3 proteins. Interacts with terminal alpha(2,3)-linked sialic acids on the cell surface to provide virion attachment to target cell. This attachment induces virion internalization predominantly through caveolin-mediated endocytosis. Once attached, the virion is internalized by caveolin- mediated endocytosis and traffics to the endoplasmic reti
   9903..10038   +  rep_origin     SV40 ori: SV40 origin of replication
