[The description below was written by a language model from this plasmid's Addgene catalogue record and pLannotate feature annotations shown in this document.]
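Description:
integrin alpha9 / alpha4 pcDNA1 neo is a mammalian expression plasmid built on the Invitrogen pcDNAI neo backbone, about 10 kb in the depositor's full sequence. It carries a roughly 3.2 kb human ITGA9 cDNA cloned between HindIII and NotI sites. The insert encodes a chimeric integrin subunit in which the alpha9 cytoplasmic domain is replaced by that of integrin alpha4. Consistent with this, the annotated ITGA9 match covers about 3 kb of the insert, and the alpha4-derived tail is not separately annotated. Expression is driven by the CMV immediate early enhancer and promoter. The transcript is processed through an SV40 small t intron and SV40 polyadenylation signal downstream. T7 and SP6 promoters flank the cloning site and serve as sequencing primer sites.

The plasmid has no conventional bacterial antibiotic resistance gene. It carries supF, an amber-suppressor tyrosine tRNA, which is why it is propagated in a P3-bearing host. There, suppression of amber mutations on the P3 episome is understood to confer the ampicillin and tetracycline resistance listed in the record. A ColE1/pUC-type origin supports replication in E. coli, and an f1 origin allows single-stranded DNA production. For mammalian cells, a second cassette places the Tn5-derived neo gene under the RSV promoter with its own SV40 intron and poly(A) signal, allowing G418 selection of stable transfectants. An SV40 origin is also present, next to polyomavirus-derived sequence that is annotated only as capsid gene fragments.

According to the associated publication, the construct belongs to work on how the alpha9 cytoplasmic domain influences cell spreading and migration, including the role of paxillin. A tail-swap chimera of this kind is suited to comparing cytoplasmic domain functions.
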