Addgene plasmid #13587: integrin alpha9 / alpha4 pcDNA1 neo
Depositing lab: Dean Sheppard. Depositing organization: University of California, San Francisco (UCSF). Publication: The cytoplasmic domain of the integrin alpha9 subunit requires the adaptor protein paxillin to inhibit cell spreading but promotes cell migration in a paxillin-independent manner. Young BA, Taooka Y, Liu S, Askins KJ, Yokosaki Y, Thomas SM, Sheppard D. Mol Biol Cell. 2001 Oct . 12(10):3214-25. 10.1091/mbc.12.10.3214 PubMed 11598204.
Backbone
  Vector backbone: pcDNAI neo
  Backbone manufacturer: Invitrogen
  Backbone size w/o insert (bp): 7000
  Vector type: Mammalian Expression
  Selectable markers: Neomycin (select with G418)
Growth in bacteria
  Bacterial resistance: Ampicillin and Tetracycline, 100 & 10 μg/mL
  Growth temperature: 37°C
  Growth strain: Top10/P3
  Growth instructions: Plasmid contains SupF. Grow in TOP10/P3 cells.
  Copy number: Unknown
Gene/Insert
  Gene/Insert name: integrin alpha 9 / alpha 4 (alt name: ITGA9)
  Species: H. sapiens (human)
  Insert size (bp): 3200
  Mutation: Integrin alpha 9 chimera containing the cytoplasmic domain of integrin alpha 4
  GenBank ID: NM_002207
  Entrez Gene: ITGA9 (a.k.a. ALPHA-RLC, ITGA4L, RLC)
  Cloning method: Restriction Enzyme; 5′ cloning site HindIII (not destroyed); 3′ cloning site NotI (not destroyed)
  Sequencing primers: 5′ T7; 3′ SP6
Terms and licenses: Academic/Nonprofit Terms; Industry Terms: Not Available to Industry
Depositor comments: See article for cloning details.
How to cite: integrin alpha9 / alpha4 pcDNA1 neo was a gift from Dean Sheppard (Addgene plasmid # 13587 ; http://n2t.net/addgene:13587 ; RRID:Addgene_13587)
