>Addgene plasmid #13587 | integrin alpha9 / alpha4 pcDNA1 neo | addgene partial sequence | sequence record 19963 | CMV-F 5'-CGCAAATGGGCGGTAGGCGTG-3'
CTGCTTACTGGCTTATCCAAATTAATACTACTCACTATAGGGAGACCCAAGCTTAGAGCGGGCGCTATGG
GGAGCCGGACGCCCGAGTCCCCTCTCCATGCCGTGCATCTGCGCTGGGGCCCCCGGCGCCGACCCCCGCT
ACTGCCGCTGCTATTGCTGCTCGCGCCGCCGCCACCGCGGGTCGGGGGCTACAACCTGGATCCGCAGCGC
CCCGTGCACTTCCAGGGCCCCGCTGACTCGTTCTTCGGCTACGCAGTTCTGGAGCATTTCCACGACAACA
CGCGCTGGGTCCTTGTGGGCGCACCAAAGGCAGATTCCAAATACAGCCCTTCAGTGAAGTCTCCTGGGGC
TGTGTTTAAGTGCCGTGTTCACACCAACCCTGACCGGAGATGCACCGAACTGGACATGGCTCGAGGGAAG
AATCGGGGCACGTCCTGCGGAAAGACCTGCCGGGAAGACCGCGATGATGAGTGGATGGGGGTGAGCCTGG
CCCGACAGCCCAAGGCTGATGGCCGTGTGTTGGCCTGTGCTCATCGCTGGAAGAACATCTACTATGAAGC
CGACCACATCCTACCCCATGGCTTTCTGCTACATCATCCCCTCCAACCTCCAGGCCAAAG
